Addgene plasmid #36752: TAL2326
Depositing lab: Keith Joung. Depositing organization: Massachusetts General Hospital. Publication: FLASH assembly of TALENs for high-throughput genome editing. Reyon D, Tsai SQ, Khayter C, Foden JA, Sander JD, Joung JK. Nat Biotechnol. 2012 Apr 8. doi: 10.1038/nbt.2170. PubMed 22484455.
Backbone
  Vector backbone: JDS78
  Backbone manufacturer: Joung lab (Addgene Plasmid # 32290)
  Backbone size w/o insert (bp): 6447
  Vector type: Mammalian, T7 for in vitro mRNA synthesis
Growth in bacteria
  Bacterial resistance: Ampicillin, 100 μg/mL
  Growth temperature: 37°C
  Growth strain: XL1 Blue
  Copy number: High Copy
Gene/Insert
  Gene/Insert name: MET-TALEN_Left (alt name: MET)
  Species: H. sapiens (human)
  Insert size (bp): 1640
  Entrez Gene: Met (a.k.a. HGF, HGFR, Par4, c-Met)
  Promoter: CMV
  Tag / fusion protein: 3X Flag (N terminal on backbone); WT FOKI (C terminal on backbone)
  Cloning method: Restriction Enzyme; 5′ cloning site BsmBI (destroyed during cloning); 3′ cloning site BsmBI (destroyed during cloning)
  Sequencing primers: 5′ CMV-F; 3′ BGH-rev
Terms and licenses: Academic/Nonprofit Terms; Industry Terms: Not Available to Industry
Depositor comments: Target binding site: TTATTATTACATGGCTTT It is strongly recommended that users perform a diagnostic digest to verify this plasmid prior to use. For example, a double digest of the plasmid with BamHI and KpnI should result in two bands at 2.2kb and 5.9kb.
How to cite: TAL2326 was a gift from Keith Joung (Addgene plasmid # 36752 ; http://n2t.net/addgene:36752 ; RRID:Addgene_36752)
