[The description below was written by a language model from this plasmid's Addgene catalogue record.]
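Description:
TAL2326 is a mammalian expression plasmid encoding the left monomer of a TALEN pair directed against the human MET gene (the hepatocyte growth factor receptor, c-Met). It is built on the JDS78 backbone, a roughly 6.4 kb TALEN expression vector, into which a FLASH-assembled TAL effector repeat array of about 1.6 kb was inserted by restriction cloning through BsmBI sites that were destroyed in the process. The plasmid is maintained at high copy in E. coli under ampicillin selection. The record does not list the origin of replication or any mammalian selection marker.

The backbone supplies the sequences flanking the repeat array, so the inserted DNA-binding repeats are expressed in frame with an N-terminal 3X FLAG tag and a C-terminal wild-type FokI nuclease domain. A CMV promoter drives transcription in mammalian cells, and the vector type also indicates a T7 promoter, which allows in vitro synthesis of TALEN mRNA. The BGH reverse sequencing primer suggests a BGH polyadenylation region downstream, although no feature table is provided to confirm this. The FLAG tag allows detection of the fusion protein.

Because FokI cleaves as a dimer, this left-half construct is meant to be used with a matching right-half TALEN that binds the opposite strand across a spacer at the MET locus. Together they introduce a double-strand break for targeted gene disruption or editing in human cells. The plasmid belongs to a large collection of TALENs produced to demonstrate high-throughput FLASH assembly. The depositor recommends confirming the plasmid by diagnostic digest before use.
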