>Addgene plasmid #36752 | TAL2326 | depositor partial sequence | sequence record 45945 | TAL2326 sequence 1640 bps
GAACCTGACCCCAGACCAGGTAGTCGCAATCGCGTCAAACGGAGGGGGAAAGCAAGCCCTGGAAACCGTG
CAAAGGTTGTTGCCGGTCCTTTGTCAAGACCACGGCCTTACACCGGAGCAAGTCGTGGCCATTGCAAGCA
ACATCGGTGGCAAACAGGCTCTTGAGACGGTTCAGAGACTTCTCCCAGTTCTCTGTCAAGCCCACGGGCT
GACTCCCGATCAAGTTGTAGCGATTGCGTCCAACGGTGGAGGGAAACAAGCATTGGAGACTGTCCAACGG
CTCCTTCCCGTGTTGTGTCAAGCCCACGGTTTGACGCCTGCACAAGTGGTCGCCATCGCCTCGAATGGCG
GCGGTAAGCAGGCGCTGGAAACAGTACAGCGCCTGCTGCCTGTACTGTGCCAGGATCATGGACTGACCCC
AGACCAGGTAGTCGCAATCGCGTCGAACATTGGGGGAAAGCAAGCCCTGGAAACCGTGCAAAGGTTGTTG
CCGGTCCTTTGTCAAGACCACGGCCTTACACCGGAGCAAGTCGTGGCCATTGCAAGCAATGGGGGTGGCA
AACAGGCTCTTGAGACGGTTCAGAGACTTCTCCCAGTTCTCTGTCAAGCCCACGGGCTGACTCCCGATCA
AGTTGTAGCGATTGCGTCCAACGGTGGAGGGAAACAAGCATTGGAGACTGTCCAACGGCTCCTTCCCGTG
TTGTGTCAAGCCCACGGTTTGACGCCTGCACAAGTGGTCGCCATCGCCTCCAATATTGGCGGTAAGCAGG
CGCTGGAAACAGTACAGCGCCTGCTGCCTGTACTGTGCCAGGATCATGGACTGACCCCAGACCAGGTAGT
CGCAATCGCGTCACATGACGGGGGAAAGCAAGCCCTGGAAACCGTGCAAAGGTTGTTGCCGGTCCTTTGT
CAAGACCACGGCCTTACACCGGAGCAAGTCGTGGCCATTGCAAGCAACATCGGTGGCAAACAGGCTCTTG
AGACGGTTCAGAGACTTCTCCCAGTTCTCTGTCAAGCCCACGGGCTGACTCCCGATCAAGTTGTAGCGAT
TGCGTCCAACGGTGGAGGGAAACAAGCATTGGAGACTGTCCAACGGCTCCTTCCCGTGTTGTGTCAAGCC
CACGGTTTGACGCCTGCACAAGTGGTCGCCATCGCCAACAACAACGGCGGTAAGCAGGCGCTGGAAACAG
TACAGCGCCTGCTGCCTGTACTGTGCCAGGATCATGGACTGACCCCAGACCAGGTAGTCGCAATCGCGAA
CAATAATGGGGGAAAGCAAGCCCTGGAAACCGTGCAAAGGTTGTTGCCGGTCCTTTGTCAAGACCACGGC
CTTACACCGGAGCAAGTCGTGGCCATTGCATCCCACGACGGTGGCAAACAGGCTCTTGAGACGGTTCAGA
GACTTCTCCCAGTTCTCTGTCAAGCCCACGGGCTGACTCCCGATCAAGTTGTAGCGATTGCGTCCAACGG
TGGAGGGAAACAAGCATTGGAGACTGTCCAACGGCTCCTTCCCGTGTTGTGTCAAGCCCACGGTTTGACG
CCTGCACAAGTGGTCGCCATCGCCTCGAATGGCGGCGGTAAGCAGGCGCTGGAAACAGTACAGCGCCTGC
TGCCTGTACTGTGCCAGGATCATGGACTGA
