>Addgene plasmid #36752 | TAL2326 | addgene partial sequence | sequence record 48844 | JDS-TALEN-F 5'-TAGGGGTCGGTAAACAGTGG-3'
TGTGGCGGGTGAGCTTAGGGGGCCTCCGCTCCAGCTCGACACCGGGCAGCTGCTGAAGATCGCGAAGAGA
GGGGGAGTAACAGCGGTAGAGGCAGTGCACGCCTGGCGCAATGCGCTCACCGGGGCCCCCTTGAACCTGA
CCCCAGACCAGGTAGTCGCAATCGCGTCAAACGGAGGGGGAAAGCAAGCCCTGGAAACCGTGCAAAGGTT
GTTGCCGGTCCTTTGTCAAGACCACGGCCTTACACCGGAGCAAGTCGTGGCCATTGCAAGCAACATCGGT
GGCAAACAGGCTCTTGAGACGGTTCAGAGACTTCTCCCAGTTCTCTGTCAAGCCCACGGGCTGACTCCCG
ATCAAGTTGTAGCGATTGCGTCCAACGGTGGAGGGAAACAAGCATTGGAGACTGTCCAACGGCTCCTTCC
CGTGTTGTGTCAAGCCCACGGTTTGACGCCTGCACAAGTGGTCGCCATCGCCTCGAATGGCGGCGGTAAG
CAGGCGCTGGAAACAGTACAGCGCCTGCTGCCTGTACTGTGCCAGGATCATGGACTGACCCCAGACCAGG
TAGTCGCAATCGCGTCGAACATTGGGGGAAAGCAAGCCCTGGAAACCGTGCAAAGGTTGTTGCCGGTCCT
TTGTCAAGACCACGGCCTTACACCGGAGCAAGTCGTGGCCATTGCAAGCAATGGGGGTGGCAAACAGGCT
CTTGAGACGGTTCAGAGACTTCTCCCAGTTCTCTGTCAAGCCCACGGGCTGACTCCCGATCAAGTTGTAG
CGATTGCGTCCAACGGTGGAGGGAAACAAGCATTGGAGACTGTCCAACGGCTCCTTCCCGTGTTGTGTCA
AGCCCACGGTTTGACGCCTGCACAAGTGGTCGCCATCGCCTCCAATATTGGCGGT
